Addgene plasmid #117826: pMEG_YLCas9_empty
Purpose: CRISPR/Cas9 plasmid for GoldenMOCS in Y. lipolytica
Depositing lab: Michael Sauer. Depositing organization: Universitaet fur Bodenkultur Wien (BOKU-WIEN). Publication: Golden Gate based metabolic engineering strategy for wild-type strains of Yarrowia lipolytica. Egermeier M, Sauer M, Marx H. FEMS Microbiol Lett. 2019 Jan 29. pii: 5304171. doi: 10.1093/femsle/fnz022. PubMed 30698703.
Backbone
  Vector backbone: pMEG_BB3_YL68N_AC
  Backbone size w/o insert (bp): 4193
  Vector type: Bacterial Expression, Yeast Expression
Growth in bacteria
  Bacterial resistance: Nourseothricin (clonNat), 50 μg/mL
  Growth temperature: 37°C
  Growth strain: DH5alpha
  Copy number: High Copy
Gene/Insert
  Gene/Insert name: YlpTEF_hCas9_YlCyc1TT
  Insert size (bp): 5937
  Cloning method: Restriction Enzyme; 5′ cloning site BbsI (unknown if destroyed); 3′ cloning site BbsI (unknown if destroyed)
Terms and licenses: Academic/Nonprofit Terms; Industry Terms: Not Available to Industry
How to cite: pMEG_YLCas9_empty was a gift from Michael Sauer (Addgene plasmid # 117826 ; http://n2t.net/addgene:117826 ; RRID:Addgene_117826)
