[The description below was written by a language model from this plasmid's Addgene catalogue record and pLannotate feature annotations shown in this document.]
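Description:
pMEG_YLCas9_empty is a CRISPR/Cas9 shuttle plasmid built for the GoldenMOCS Golden Gate cloning system and intended for genome editing in the oleaginous yeast Yarrowia lipolytica. It is based on the pMEG_BB3_YL68N_AC backbone and is catalogued as both a bacterial and a yeast expression vector. The sequenced plasmid is about 10.1 kb. In E. coli it replicates from a high-copy ColE1/pUC-type origin. Selection relies on a nourseothricin acetyltransferase (nat1) cassette flanked by the Ashbya gossypii TEF promoter and terminator, and nourseothricin is the listed bacterial selection. Because this marker is dominant rather than auxotrophic, it fits the associated publication's focus on engineering wild-type Yarrowia strains. The annotated feature table does not identify a yeast replication or centromere element, so the record does not state how the plasmid is maintained in Y. lipolytica.

The payload is a Cas9 expression unit named YlpTEF_hCas9_YlCyc1TT. By its name, this is a Y. lipolytica TEF promoter driving hCas9 (conventionally a human-codon-optimised version) and ending in a Y. lipolytica CYC1 transcription terminator. The automated annotation confirms only the Streptococcus pyogenes Cas9 coding sequence. It does not pick up the Yarrowia promoter or terminator, and several kilobases of the plasmid remain unannotated. The insert was assembled through BbsI sites, a type IIS enzyme used in Golden Gate cloning. The "empty" designation suggests that no guide RNA has been installed and that the plasmid is a recipient for a user-supplied guide expression unit, although the record does not describe the guide cloning site or its promoter.
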