Features (pLannotate 1.2.2; 5 found; start..end, strand, type, name):
     62..650     -  rep_origin     ori: high-copy-number ColE1/pMB1/pBR322/pUC origin of replication
   1137..5240    +  CDS            cas9: CAS9_STRP1 - Also known as csn1 From Streptococcus pyogenes serotype M1.
   6698..7041    +  promoter       TEF promoter: Ashbya gossypii TEF promoter
   7048..7612    +  CDS            NrsR (fragment): nourseothricin acetyltransferase; Streptomyces noursei nat1; confers resistance to nourseothricin
   7620..7817    +  terminator     TEF terminator: Ashbya gossypii TEF terminator
>Addgene plasmid #117826 | pMEG_YLCas9_empty | addgene full sequence | sequence record 234509 | Addgene NGS Result
CGCTGTGAGCAAAAGGCCAGCAAAAGGCCAGGAACCGTAAAAAGGCCGCGTTGCTGGCGTTTTTCCATAG
GCTCCGCCCCCCTGACGAGCATCACAAAAATCGACGCTCAAGTCAGAGGTGGCGAAACCCGACAGGACTA
TAAAGATACCAGGCGTTTCCCCCTGGAAGCTCCCTCGTGCGCTCTCCTGTTCCGACCCTGCCGCTTACCG
GATACCTGTCCGCCTTTCTCCCTTCGGGAAGCGTGGCGCTTTCTCATAGCTCACGCTGTAGGTATCTCAG
TTCGGTGTAGGTCGTTCGCTCCAAGCTGGGCTGTGTGCACGAACCCCCCGTTCAGCCCGACCGCTGCGCC
TTATCCGGTAACTATCGTCTTGAGTCCAACCCGGTAAGACACGACTTATCGCCACTGGCAGCAGCCACTG
GTAACAGGATTAGCAGAGCGAGGTATGTAGGCGGTGCTACAGAGTTCTTGAAGTGGTGGCCTAACTACGG
CTACACTAGAAGAACAGTATTTGGTATCTGCGCTCTGCTGAAGCCAGTTACCTTCGGAAAAAGAGTTGGT
AGCTCTTGATCCGGCAAACAAACCACCGCTGGTAGCGGTGGTTTTTTTGTTTGCAAGCAGCAGATTACGC
GCAGAAAAAAAGGATCTCAAGAAGATCCTTTGATCTTTTCTACGGGGTGGAGCGCAAAAAACCCCGCCCC
TGACAGGGCGGGGTTTTTTCGCGATCGGAGAGACACCGGGTTGGCGGCGCATTTGTGTCCCAAAAAACAG
CCCCAATTGCCCCAATTGACCCCAAATTGACCCAGTAGCGGGCCCAACCCCGGCGAGAGCCCCCTTCTCC
CCACATATCAAACCTCCCCCGGTTCCCACACTTGCCGTTAAGGGCGTAGGGTACTGCAGTCTGGAATCTA
CGCTTGTTCAGACTTTGTTCTAGTTTCTTTGTCTGGCCATCCGGGTAACCCATGCCGGACGCAAAATAGA
CTACTGAAAATTTTTTTGCTTTGTGGTTGGGACTTTAGCCAAGGGTATAAAAGACCACCGTCCCCGAATT
ACCTTTCCTCTTCTTTTCTCTCTCTCCTTGTCAACTCACACCCGAAATCGTTAAGCATTTCCTTCTGAGT
ATAAGAATCATTCAACATGGACAAGAAGTACTCCATTGGGCTCGATATCGGCACAAACAGCGTCGGTTGG
GCCGTCATTACGGACGAGTACAAGGTGCCGAGCAAAAAATTCAAAGTTCTGGGCAATACCGATCGCCACA
GCATAAAGAAGAACCTCATTGGCGCCCTCCTGTTCGACTCCGGGGAGACGGCCGAAGCCACGCGGCTCAA
AAGAACAGCACGGCGCAGATATACCCGCAGAAAGAATCGGATCTGCTACCTGCAGGAGATCTTTAGTAAT
GAGATGGCTAAGGTGGATGACTCTTTCTTCCATAGGCTGGAGGAGTCCTTTTTGGTGGAGGAGGATAAAA
AGCACGAGCGCCACCCAATCTTTGGCAATATCGTGGACGAGGTGGCGTACCATGAAAAGTACCCAACCAT
ATATCATCTGAGGAAGAAGCTTGTAGACAGTACTGATAAGGCTGACTTGCGGTTGATCTATCTCGCGCTG
GCGCATATGATCAAATTTCGGGGACACTTCCTCATCGAGGGGGACCTGAACCCAGACAACAGCGATGTCG
ACAAACTCTTTATCCAACTGGTTCAGACTTACAATCAGCTTTTCGAAGAGAACCCGATCAACGCATCCGG
AGTTGACGCCAAAGCAATCCTGAGCGCTAGGCTGTCCAAATCCCGGCGGCTCGAAAACCTCATCGCACAG
CTCCCTGGGGAGAAGAAGAACGGCCTGTTTGGTAATCTTATCGCCCTGTCACTCGGGCTGACCCCCAACT
TTAAATCTAACTTCGACCTGGCCGAAGATGCCAAGCTTCAACTGAGCAAAGACACCTACGATGATGATCT
CGACAATCTGCTGGCCCAGATCGGCGACCAGTACGCAGACCTTTTTTTGGCGGCAAAGAACCTGTCAGAC
GCCATTCTGCTGAGTGATATTCTGCGAGTGAACACGGAGATCACCAAAGCTCCGCTGAGCGCTAGTATGA
TCAAGCGCTATGATGAGCACCACCAAGACTTGACTTTGCTGAAGGCCCTTGTCAGACAGCAACTGCCTGA
GAAGTACAAGGAAATTTTCTTCGATCAGTCTAAAAATGGCTACGCCGGATACATTGACGGCGGAGCAAGC
CAGGAGGAATTTTACAAATTTATTAAGCCCATCTTGGAAAAAATGGACGGCACCGAGGAGCTGCTGGTAA
AGCTTAACAGAGAAGATCTGTTGCGCAAACAGCGCACTTTCGACAATGGAAGCATCCCCCACCAGATTCA
CCTGGGCGAACTGCACGCTATCCTCAGGCGGCAAGAGGATTTCTACCCCTTTTTGAAAGATAACAGGGAA
AAGATTGAGAAAATCCTCACATTTCGGATACCCTACTATGTAGGCCCCCTCGCCCGGGGAAATTCCAGAT
TCGCGTGGATGACTCGCAAATCAGAAGAGACTATCACTCCCTGGAACTTCGAGGAAGTCGTGGATAAGGG
GGCCTCTGCCCAGTCCTTCATCGAAAGGATGACTAACTTTGATAAAAATCTGCCTAACGAAAAGGTGCTT
CCTAAACACTCTCTGCTGTACGAGTACTTCACAGTTTATAACGAGCTCACCAAGGTCAAATACGTCACAG
AAGGGATGAGAAAGCCAGCATTCCTGTCTGGAGAGCAGAAGAAAGCTATCGTGGACCTCCTCTTCAAGAC
GAACCGGAAAGTTACCGTGAAACAGCTCAAAGAGGACTATTTCAAAAAGATTGAATGTTTCGACTCTGTT
GAAATCAGCGGAGTGGAGGATCGCTTCAACGCATCCCTGGGAACGTATCACGATCTCCTGAAAATCATTA
AAGACAAGGACTTCCTGGACAATGAGGAGAACGAGGACATTCTTGAGGACATTGTCCTCACCCTTACGTT
GTTTGAAGATAGGGAGATGATTGAAGAACGCTTGAAAACTTACGCTCATCTCTTCGACGACAAAGTCATG
AAACAGCTCAAGAGGCGCCGATATACAGGATGGGGGCGGCTGTCAAGAAAACTGATCAATGGGATCCGAG
ACAAGCAGAGTGGAAAGACAATCCTGGATTTTCTTAAGTCCGATGGATTTGCCAACCGGAACTTCATGCA
GTTGATCCATGATGACTCTCTCACCTTTAAGGAGGACATCCAGAAAGCACAAGTTTCTGGCCAGGGGGAC
AGCCTTCACGAGCACATCGCTAATCTTGCAGGTAGCCCAGCTATCAAAAAGGGAATACTGCAGACCGTTA
AGGTCGTGGATGAACTCGTCAAAGTAATGGGAAGGCATAAGCCCGAGAATATCGTTATCGAGATGGCCCG
AGAGAACCAAACTACCCAGAAGGGACAGAAGAACAGTAGGGAAAGGATGAAGAGGATTGAAGAGGGTATA
AAAGAACTGGGGTCCCAAATCCTTAAGGAACACCCAGTTGAAAACACCCAGCTTCAGAATGAGAAGCTCT
ACCTGTACTACCTGCAGAACGGCAGGGACATGTACGTGGATCAGGAACTGGACATCAATCGGCTCTCCGA
CTACGACGTGGATCATATCGTGCCCCAGTCTTTTCTCAAAGATGATTCTATTGATAATAAAGTGTTGACA
AGATCCGATAAAAATAGAGGGAAGAGTGATAACGTCCCCTCAGAAGAAGTTGTCAAGAAAATGAAAAATT
ATTGGCGGCAGCTGCTGAACGCCAAACTGATCACACAACGGAAGTTCGATAATCTGACTAAGGCTGAACG
AGGTGGCCTGTCTGAGTTGGATAAAGCCGGCTTCATCAAAAGGCAGCTTGTTGAGACACGCCAGATCACC
AAGCACGTGGCCCAAATTCTCGATTCACGCATGAACACCAAGTACGATGAAAATGACAAACTGATTCGAG
AGGTGAAAGTTATTACTCTGAAGTCTAAGCTCGTCTCAGATTTCAGAAAGGACTTTCAGTTTTATAAGGT
GAGAGAGATCAACAATTACCACCATGCGCATGATGCCTACCTGAATGCAGTGGTAGGCACTGCACTTATC
AAAAAATATCCCAAGCTTGAATCTGAATTTGTTTACGGAGACTATAAAGTGTACGATGTTAGGAAAATGA
TCGCAAAGTCTGAGCAGGAAATAGGCAAGGCCACCGCTAAGTACTTCTTTTACAGCAATATTATGAATTT
TTTCAAGACCGAGATTACACTGGCCAATGGAGAGATTCGGAAGCGACCACTTATCGAAACAAACGGAGAA
ACAGGAGAAATCGTGTGGGACAAGGGTAGGGATTTCGCGACAGTCCGGAAGGTCCTGTCCATGCCGCAGG
TGAACATCGTTAAAAAGACCGAAGTACAGACCGGAGGCTTCTCCAAGGAAAGTATCCTCCCGAAAAGGAA
CAGCGACAAGCTGATCGCACGCAAAAAAGATTGGGACCCCAAGAAATACGGCGGATTCGATTCTCCTACA
GTCGCTTACAGTGTACTGGTTGTGGCCAAAGTGGAGAAAGGGAAGTCTAAAAAACTCAAAAGCGTCAAGG
AACTGCTGGGCATCACAATCATGGAGCGATCAAGCTTCGAAAAAAACCCCATCGACTTTCTCGAGGCGAA
AGGATATAAAGAGGTCAAAAAAGACCTCATCATTAAGCTTCCCAAGTACTCTCTCTTTGAGCTTGAAAAC
GGCCGGAAACGAATGCTCGCTAGTGCGGGCGAGCTGCAGAAAGGTAACGAGCTGGCACTGCCCTCTAAAT
ACGTTAATTTCTTGTATCTGGCCAGCCACTATGAAAAGCTCAAAGGGTCCCCCGAAGATAATGAGCAGAA
GCAGCTGTTCGTGGAACAACACAAACACTACCTTGATGAGATCATCGAGCAAATAAGCGAATTCTCCAAA
AGAGTGATCCTCGCCGACGCTAACCTCGATAAGGTGCTTTCTGCTTACAATAAGCACAGGGATAAGCCCA
TCAGGGAGCAGGCAGAAAACATTATCCACTTGTTTACTCTGACCAACTTGGGCGCGCCTGCAGCCTTCAA
GTACTTCGACACCACCATAGACAGAAAGCGGTACACCTCTACAAAGGAGGTCCTGGACGCCACACTGATT
CATCAGTCAATTACGGGGCTCTATGAAACAAGAATCGACCTCTCTCAGCTCGGTGGAGACAGCAGGGCTG
ACCCCAAGAAGAAGAGGAAGGTGTGAGCTTGCGTCTACAACTGGACCCTTAGCCTGTATATATCAATTGA
TTATTTAAAGATTTGGTCGGTAGGCGGTTCGTATTGTACAATGGGATCTGTTACTGAGGTGGATCTACCC
AACTTGCGAGATTCAATTGCGAGATTCAATCGCGAGATTCAATTGCGAGAATCAGTTGCGAGTTGTTCTA
ACACTCAGCTTCTACGAGCGCTTGTATTAGGACGAGTGATACTCCGTGGGGCGACGGCTTCTCTTGCGTC
TTGTGTTGTATTCTTTCTTACACTATCGTCCATCTCCAACCACCTCGTACTCGCACGCTCGCCTGTACTG
CTTACTCCAAACAACATGACTGGCTGACGAAATCAAGGCGCTGTATATATGTACACATCTACAGCAACAG
AAGGTTGTTTTGTTGCCCAGCTCGCTAATAGTCTTGAAACCGTCTCCATTCACAGCTGAGACATGTGGAG
GTTGCGGTTCGATTGACGCTCCGGGGAGAGACACCGGGTTGGCGGCGCATTTGTGTCCCAAAAAACAGCC
CCAATTGCCCCAATTGACCCCAAATTGACCCAGTAGCGGGCCCAACCCCGGCGAGAGCCCCCTTCTCCCC
ACATATCAAACCTCCCCCGGTTCCCACACTTGCCGTTAAGGGCGTAGGGTACTGCAGTCTGGAATCTACG
CTTGTTCAGACTTTGTTCTAGTTTCTTTGTCTGGCCATCCGGGTAACCCATGCCGGACGCAAAATAGACT
ACTGAAAATTTTTTTGCTTTGTGGTTGGGACTTTAGCCAAGGGTATAAAAGACCACCGTCCCCGAATTAC
CTTTCCTCTTCTTTTCTCTCTCTCCTTGTCAACTCACACCCGAAATCGTTAAGCATTTCCTTCTGAGTAT
AAGAATCATTCAACATGGCGTCTTCGGATCCCTCGAGGAAGACGCGCTTGCGTCTACAACTGGACCCTTA
GCCTGTATATATCAATTGATTATTTAAAGATTTGGTCGGTAGGCGGTTCGTATTGTACAATGGGATCTGT
TACTGAGGTGGATCTACCCAACTTGCGAGATTCAATTGCGAGATTCAATCGCGAGATTCAATTGCGAGAA
TCAGTTGCGAGTTGTTCTAACACTCAGCTTCTACGAGCGCTTGTATTAGGACGAGTGATACTCCGTGGGG
CGACGGCTTCTCTTGCGTCTTGTGTTGTATTCTTTCTTACACTATCGTCCATCTCCAACCACCTCGTACT
CGCACGCTCGCCTGTACTGCTTACTCCAAACAACATGACTGGCTGACGAAATCAAGGCGCTGTATATATG
TACACATCTACAGCAACAGAAGGTTGTTTTGTTGCCCAGCTCGCTAATAGTCTTGAAACCGTCTCCATTC
ACAGCTGAGACATGTGGAGGTTGCGGTTCGATTGACGCTAATTCATGGACATGGAGGCCCAGAATACCCT
CCTTGACAGTCTTGACGTGCGCAGCTCAGGGGCATGATGTGACTGTCGCCCGTACATTTAGCCCATACAT
CCCCATGTATAATCATTTGCATCCATACATTTTGATGGCCGCACGGCGCGAAGCAAAAATTACGGCTCCT
CGCTGCAGACCTGCGAGCAGGGAAACGCTCCCCTCACAGACGCGTTGAATTGTCCCCACGCCGCGCCCCT
GTAGAGAAATATAAAAGGTTAGGATTTGCCACTGAGGTTCTTCTTTCATATACTTCCTTTTAAAATCTTG
CTAGGATACAGTTCTCACATCACATCCGAACATAAACAACCATGGGTACCACTCTTGACGACACGGCTTA
CCGGTACCGCACCAGTGTCCCGGGGGACGCCGAGGCCATCGAGGCACTGGATGGGTCCTTCACCACCGAC
ACCGTTTTTCGCGTCACCGCCACCGGGGACGGCTTCACCCTGCGGGAGGTGCCGGTGGACCCGCCCCTGA
CCAAGGTGTTCCCCGACGACGAATCGGACGACGAATCGGACGACGGGGAGGACGGCGACCCGGACTCCCG
GACGTTCGTCGCGTACGGGGACGACGGCGACCTGGCGGGCTTCGTGGTCGTCTCGTACTCCGGCTGGAAC
CGCCGGCTGACCGTCGAGGACATCGAGGTCGCCCCGGAGCACCGGGGGCACGGGGTCGGGCGCGCGTTGA
TGGGGCTCGCGACGGAGTTCGCCCGCGAGCGGGGCGCCGGGCACCTCTGGCTGGAGGTCACCAACGTCAA
CGCACCGGCGATCCACGCGTACCGGCGGATGGGGTTCACCCTCTGCGGCCTGGACACCGCCCTGTACGAC
GGCACCGCCTCGGACGGCGAGCAGGCGCTCTACATGAGCATGCCCTGCCCCTAATCAGTACTGACAATAA
AAAGATTCTTGTTTTCAAGAACTTGTCATTTGTATAGTTTTTTTATATTGTAGTTGTTCTATTTTAATCA
AATGTTAGCGTGATTTATATTTTTTTTCGCCTCGACATCATCTGCCCAGATGCGAAGTTAAGTGCGCAGA
AAGTAATATCATGCGTCAATCGTATGTGAATGCTGGTCGCTATACTGGCTTGGATCCGAATTTTCAGAAC
CTAATTTATCTGTTACCCGGCCTGTGGCTCGCACAGCTTAAAAATGGTCAAACTTTCCCCTTCTTGTCTT
TTTTTCCTCACATTCATCAGGTTCTTGTCTTGATCTTTCAAGTGAGTATTAATTACCGACCTTGGTTCTT
CATTGGGAGAGCATTGGAAGCCGTGGTGCAGCAACCACAAAACGGTTCTTCCCCTTCGATACCTTCTTGC
CTGCCTTTCAATACAAGTCGGCTCGATTAGCGGTGGTCGCCCCCGCCAGCGGAGAACATGGAACTAACCC
AGAATGAGAGCTAAGTGGAGAAAGAAGAGAGTCAGACGACTCAAGCGAAAGCGCCGCAAGGTCCGAGCTC
GATCCAAATAAGCGGTTTTTAACGGAGATTTAACACTAAATCGAAGAACTTTTCCCGTTTCATTTGCGAA
TGAGCTCGTTAACAAAATCCCCCAGTTTTTTTATCCAGCTGTAAGGATTGACATTAGTAATGAATTATTG
TTTGGTATATTTAAATCTGTAGTTCCTTTCTGTCCGTGTCGGCAACTGTTGTACTCGTGATTTACTTGTA
TTGACGAATACTTACTGTAGCGCACTCTGCTGCTACTGGTCGTAAGGATGTGCTATTTCGGTGTATGGTG
GGTTTTTTGGGGGTCGGAACCGATGACTGTTACACGGGCACGGCTCGTTGTGTACACGCACAGAGCTCTT
GCGAGTCATGTTGTAGCTAGCTCGTCGTGTTCAGGAACTGTTCGATGGTTCGGAGAGAGTCGCCGCCCAG
AACATACGCGCACCGATGTCAGCAGACAGCCTTAWTACWANNGTAYAKTMARGMAAGTATATCCGTGGGT
GCGGGTGATTTGGATCTAAGGTTCGTACTCAACACTCACGAGCAGCTTGCCTATGTTACATCCTTTTATC
AGACATAACATAATTGGAGTTTACTTACACACGGGGTGTACCTGTATGAGCACCACCTACAATTGTAGCA
CTGGTACTTGTACAAAGAATTTATTCGTACGAATCACAGGAACGGCCGCCCTCACCGAACCAGCGAATAC
CTCAGCGGTCCCCTGCAGTGACTCAACAAAGCGATATGAACATCTTGCGATGGTATCCTGCTGATAGTTT
TTACTGTACAAACACCTGTGTAGCTCCTTCTAGCATTTTTAAGTTATTCACACCTCAAGGCGAGGGATAA
ATTAAATAAATTCCAAAAGCGAAGATCGAGAAACTAAATTAAAATTCCAAAAACGAAGTTGGAACACAAC
CCCCCGAAAAAAAACAACAAACAAAAAACCCAACAAAATAAACAAAAACAAAATAAATATATAACTACCA
GTATCTGACTAAAAGTTCAAATACTCGTACTTACAACAAATAGAAATGAGCCGGCCAAAATTCTGCAGAA
AAAAATTTCAAACAAGTACTGGTATAATTAAATTAAAAAACACATCAAAGTATCATAACGTTAGTTATTT
TATTTTATTTAATAAAAGAAAACAACAAAATGGGCTCAAAACTTTCAACTTATACGATACATACCAAATA
ACAATTTAGTATTTATCTAAGTGCTTTTCGTAGATAATGGAATACAAATGGATATCCAGAGTATACACAT
GGATAGTATACACTGACACGACAATTCTGTATCTCTTTATGTTAACTACTGTGAGGCGTTAAATAGAGCT
TGATATATAAAATGTTACATTTCACAGTCTGAACTTTTGCAGATTACCTAATTTGGTAAGATATTAATTA
TGAACTGAAAGTTGATGGCATCCCTAAATTTGATGAAAGATGAAATTGTAAATGAGGTGGTAAAAGAGCT
ACAGTCGTTTTGTTTTGAGATACCATCATCTCTAACGAAATATCTATTAAAAATCTCAGTGTGATCATGA
GTCATTGCCACCCTGGAAAATGTCATCATGGCTGATATTTCTAACTGTTTACTTGAGATAAATATATATT
TACAAGAACTTCCCTTGAAATTAATTTAGATATAAAATGTTTGCGGGCAAGTTACTACGAGGAATAAATT
ATATCTGTTGACTAGAAGTTATGAACATTCAGTATATATGCACATATAATAACCAACTTCGAATTTTCCA
AATTAGGAAGTAAATTGTTATAATGAAACATACTTTTAGGTTTTTATATATTATAATGGAATACGTCTCC
ATTATTTTCGCCATCTAATTTATTTAATAAAAAAGTTTAGATAGATGATCTAATTTTATATATTAAAATA
GATGGTGAGAGAAAAAAAAATGGCTTGCATATATATATATATATACAGATCC
